>Addgene plasmid #56250 | mIFP12-Endo-14 | depositor partial sequence | sequence record 87150 | insert sequence
GATCCGCTAGCGCTACCGGTCGCCACCATGTCGGTACCGCTGACTACCTCAGCATTCGGCCACGCGTTTC
TGGCTAACTGTGAACGCGAGCAGATCCACCTGGCGGGCTCCATTCAGCCGCACGGTATCCTGCTGGCTGT
GAAAGAGCCGGACAACGTGGTGATCCAGGCTTCTATTAACGCTGCGGAGTTCCTGAACACCAACTCTGTT
GTTGGCCGTCCGCTGCGTGACCTGGGCGGCGATCTGCCTTTGCAGATCCTGCCGCACCTGAACGGCCCGC
TGCACCTGGCTCCGATGACCCTGCGTTGTACCGTGGGTTCTCCGCCGCGTCGTGTGGACTGTACCATTCA
TCGTCCGTCTAACGGCGGCCTGATCGTAGAACTGGAACCAGCAACCAAGACCACTAACATTGCGCCGGCT
CTGGACGGTGCGTTTCATCGTATCACTTCTTCATCCTCCCTGATGGGCCTGTGTGACGAAACCGCGACTA
TTATCCGTGAGATTACTGGCTACGACCGTGTGATGGTAGTACGTTTCGATGAAGAGGGTAATGGCGAAAT
TCTGTCCGAACGTCGTCGTGCGGACCTGGAAGCGTTCCTGGGTAACCGCTACCCGGCGTCTACTATTCCG
CAGATCGCTCGTCGCCTGTACGAACATAACCGTGTTCGCCTGCTGGTAGATGTGAACTATACTCCGGTTC
CGCTACAGCCGCGCATCAGCCCGCTGAACGGTCGTGATCTGGATATGTCCCTGTCTTGCCTGCGCTCTAT
GTCCCCGATCCACCAGAAATACATGCAGGACATGGGCGTTGGCGCGACCCTGGTTTGCTCTCTGATGGTG
TCTGGTCGTCTGTGGGGTCTGATCGCTTGCCACCACTACGAACCGCGCTTCGTTCCGTTCCACATTCGCG
CTGCTGGCGAAGCGCTGGCGGAAACTTGTGCGATCCGCATCGCGACGCTGGAGAGCTTTGCACAGTCTCA
GTCCAAAGGTGGCGGAAGCGGCGGCGGAAGCGGTGGCGGAAGTTCCGGATCAGATCTCGAGCTCAAGCTT
GATATCGAATTCCCCATGGAGCAGAAGCTGATCTCCGAGGAGGACCTGAACCGGAAGAAACTGGTGGTTG
TTGGTGATGGAGCCTGTGGAAAGACATGCTTGCTCATAGTCTTCAGCAAGGACGAGTTCCCAGAGGTGTA
TGTGCCCACAGTGTTTGAGAACTATGTGGCAGATATCGAGGTGGATGGAAAGCAGGTAGAGTTGGCTTTG
TGGGACACAGCTGGCCAGGAGGACTACGACCGCCTGCGGCCGCTCTCCTACCCGGACACCGACGTCATTC
TCATGTGCTTCTCGGTGGACAGCCCGGACTCGCTGGAGAACATCCCCGAGAAGTGGGTCCCCGAGGTGAA
GCACTTCTGTCCCAATGTGCCCATCATCCTGGTGGCCAACAAAAAAGACCTGCGCAGCGACGAGCATGTC
CGCACAGAGCTGGCCCGCATGAAGCAGGAACCCGTTCGCACGGATGACGGCCGCGCCATGGCCGTGCGCA
TCCAAGCCTACGACTACCTCGAGTGCTCTGCCAAGACCAAGGAAGGCGTGCGCGAGGTCTTCGAGACGGC
CACGCGCGCCGCGCTGCAGAAGCGCTACGGCTCCCAGAACGGCTGCATCAACTGCTGCAAGGTGCTATGA
GGGCCGCGCCCGTCGCGCCTGCCCCTGCCGGGGATCCACCGGATCTAGATAACTGATCATAATCAGCCAT
A
