>Addgene plasmid #56250 | mIFP12-Endo-14 | addgene partial sequence | sequence record 116591 | CMV-F 5'-CGCAAATGGGCGGTAGGCGTG-3'
AGCAGAGCTGGTTTAGTGAACCGTCAGATCCGCTAGCGCTACCGGTCGCCACCATGTCGGTACCGCTGAC
TACCTCAGCATTCGGCCACGCGTTTCTGGCTAACTGTGAACGCGAGCAGATCCACCTGGCGGGCTCCATT
CAGCCGCACGGTATCCTGCTGGCTGTGAAAGAGCCGGACAACGTGGTGATCCAGGCTTCTATTAACGCTG
CGGAGTTCCTGAACACCAACTCTGTTGTTGGCCGTCCGCTGCGTGACCTGGGCGGCGATCTGCCTTTGCA
GATCCTGCCGCACCTGAACGGCCCGCTGCACCTGGCTCCGATGACCCTGCGTTGTACCGTGGGTTCTCCG
CCGCGTCGTGTGGACTGTACCATTCATCGTCCGTCTAACGGCGGCCTGATCGTAGAACTGGAACCAGCAA
CCAAGACCACTAACATTGCGCCGGCTCTGGACGGTGCGTTTCATCGTATCACTTCTTCATCCTCCCTGAT
GGGCCTGTGTGACGAAACCGCGACTATTATCCGTGAGATTACTGGCTACGACCGTGTGATGGTAGTACGT
TTCGATGAAGAGGGTAATGGCGAAATTCTGTCCGAACGTCGTCGTGCGGACCTGGAAGCGTTCCTGGGTA
ACCGCTACCCGGCGTCTACTATTCCGCAGATCGCTCGTCGCCTGTACGAACATAACCGTGTTCGCCTGCT
GGTAGATGTGAACTATACTCCGGTTCCGCTACAGCCGCGCATCAGCCCGCTGAACGGTCGTGATCTGGAT
ATGTCCCTGTCTTGCCTGCGCTCTATGTCCCCGATCCACCAGAAATACATGCAGGACATGGGCGTTGGCG
CGACCCTGGTTTGCTCTCTGATGGTGTCTGGTCGTCTGTGGGGTCTGATCGCTTGCCACCACTACGAACC
GCGCTTCGTTCCGTTCCACATTCGCGCTGCTGGCGAAGCGCTGGCGGAAACTTGTGCGATCCGCATCGCG
ACGCTGGAGAGCTTTGCACAGTCTCAGTCCAAAGGTGGCG
