>Addgene plasmid #56250 | mIFP12-Endo-14 | addgene partial sequence | sequence record 116592 | hSMAD1-F2 5'-TGAGTTTGGACAAACCACAAC-3'
ATTTGTGAATTTGTGATGCTATTGCTTTATTTGTAACCATTATAAGCTGCAATAAACAAGTTAACAACAA
CAATTGCATTCATTTTATGTTTCAGGTTCAGGGGGAGGTGTGGGAGGTTTTTTAAAGCAAGTAAAACCTC
TACAAATGTGGTATGGCTGATTATGATCAGTTATCTAGATCCGGTGGATCCCCGGCAGGGGCAGGCGCGA
CGGGCGCGGCCCTCATAGCACCTTGCAGCAGTTGATGCAGCCGTTCTGGGAGCCGTAGCGCTTCTGCAGC
GCGGCGCGCGTGGCCGTCTCGAAGACCTCGCGCACGCCTTCCTTGGTCTTGGCAGAGCACTCGAGGTAGT
CGTAGGCTTGGATGCGCACGGCCATGGCGCGGCCGTCATCCGTGCGAACGGGTTCCTGCTTCATGCGGGC
CAGCTCTGTGCGGACATGCTCGTCGCTGCGCAGGTCTTTTTTGTTGGCCACCAGGATGATGGGCACATTG
GGACAGAAGTGCTTCACCTCGGGGACCCACTTCTCGGGGATGTTCTCCAGCGAGTCCGGGCTGTCCACCG
AGAAGCACATGAGAATGACGTCGGTGTCCGGGTAGGAGAGCGGCCGCAGGCGGTCGTAGTCCTCCTGGCC
AGCTGTGTCCCACAAAGCCAACTCTACCTGCTTTCCATCCACCTCGATATCTGCCACATAGTTCTCAAAC
ACTGTGGGCACATACACCTCTGGGAACTCGTCCTTGCTGAAGACTATGAGCAAGCATGTCTTTCCACAGG
CTCCATCACCAACAACCACCAGTTTCTTCCGGTTCAGGTCCTCCTCGGAGATCAGCTTCTGCTCCATGGG
GAATTCGATATCAAGCTTGAGCTCGAGATCTGATCCGGAACTTCCGCCACCGCTTCCGCCGCCGCTTCCG
CCACCTTTGGACTGAGACTGTGCAAAGCTCTCCAGCGTCGCGATGCGGATCGCACAAGTTTCCGCCAGCG
CTTCGCCAGCAGCGCGAATGT
