[The description below was written by a language model from this plasmid's Addgene catalogue record.]
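Description:
mIFP12-Endo-14 is a mammalian expression plasmid that produces an endosome-targeted infrared fluorescent fusion protein. It is built on the mIFP12 backbone (about 4.75 kb without the insert), is maintained as a high-copy plasmid in E. coli under kanamycin selection, and carries a neomycin resistance marker so that transfected mammalian cells can be selected with G418. No feature table accompanies the record, so the origin of replication and the promoters driving the resistance marker are not stated. The use of an SV40 polyA reverse sequencing primer suggests an SV40 polyadenylation signal lies downstream of the expression cassette.

The payload is the human RHOB coding sequence (labelled "Endo"), carrying a deletion of amino acids 1–4 and expressed from the CMV promoter. The backbone supplies mIFP12 and a Myc epitope as N-terminal tags, placing the fluorescent protein upstream of RhoB and leaving the GTPase's C-terminus free. RhoB is a small GTPase that associates with endosomal membranes through its lipid-modified C-terminal region, so an N-terminal tag arrangement is consistent with preserving that targeting. The "14" in the name probably denotes a linker length between the fusion partners, but the record does not confirm this.

mIFP is a naturally monomeric infrared fluorescent protein, with excitation at 683 nm and emission at 704 nm recorded for this construct. The plasmid serves as a localization marker for labelling endosomes in mammalian cells in the infrared channel. This leaves shorter wavelengths available for other fluorescent probes, while the Myc tag offers an option for antibody-based detection.
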