Addgene plasmid #56250: mIFP12-Endo-14
Purpose: Localization: Endosomes, Excitation: 683, Emission: 704
Depositing lab: Michael Davidson. Depositing organization: Florida State University, Tallahassee. Publication: A naturally monomeric infrared fluorescent protein for protein labeling in vivo. Yu D, Baird MA, Allen JR, Howe ES, Klassen MP, Reade A, Makhijani K, Song Y, Liu S, Murthy Z, Zhang SQ, Weiner OD, Kornberg TB, Jan YN, Davidson MW, Shu X. Nat Methods. 2015 Aug;12(8):763-765. doi: 10.1038/nmeth.3447. Epub 2015 Jun 22. PubMed 26098020.
Backbone
  Vector backbone: mIFP12
  Backbone size w/o insert (bp): 4750
  Vector type: Mammalian Expression
  Selectable markers: Neomycin (select with G418)
Growth in bacteria
  Bacterial resistance: Kanamycin, 50 μg/mL
  Growth temperature: 37°C
  Growth strain: DH5alpha
  Copy number: High Copy
Gene/Insert
  Gene/Insert name: Endo (alt name: NM_004040.2)
  Species: H. sapiens (human)
  Mutation: Deleted amino acids 1-4
  Entrez Gene: RHOB (a.k.a. ARH6, ARHB, MST081, MSTP081, RHOH6)
  Promoter: CMV
  Tag / fusion protein: mIFP12 (N terminal on backbone); Myc (N terminal on backbone)
  Cloning method: Unknown
  Sequencing primers: 5′ CMV-F; 3′ SV40pA-R
Terms and licenses: Academic/Nonprofit Terms; Industry Terms
Depositor comments: . Excitation = 683; Emission = 704
How to cite: mIFP12-Endo-14 was a gift from Michael Davidson (Addgene plasmid # 56250 ; http://n2t.net/addgene:56250 ; RRID:Addgene_56250)
